>Addgene plasmid #74746 | pJM105: pTac RFP on pCM66T | depositor full sequence | sequence record 146957 | pJM105: pTac RFP on pCM66T sequence 6051 bps
GACCCTTTCCGACGCTCACCGGGCTGGTTGCCCTCGCCGCTGGGCTGGCGGCCGTCTATGGCCCTGCAAA
CGCGCCAGAAACGCCGTCGAAGCCGTGTGCGAGACACCGCGGCCGCCGGCGTTGTGGATACCTCGCGGAA
AACTTGGCCCTCACTGACAGATGAGGGGCGGACGTTGACACTTGAGGGGCCGACTCACCCGGCGCGGCGT
TGACAGATGAGGGGCAGGCTCGATTTCGGCCGGCGACGTGGAGCTGGCCAGCCTCGCAAATCGGCGAAAA
CGCCTGATTTTACGCGAGTTTCCCACAGATGATGTGGACAAGCCTGGGGATAAGTGCCCTGCGGTATTGA
CACTTGAGGGGCGCGACTACTGACAGATGAGGGGCGCGATCCTTGACACTTGAGGGGCAGAGTGCTGACA
GATGAGGGGCGCACCTATTGACATTTGAGGGGCTGTCCACAGGCAGAAAATCCAGCATTTGCAAGGGTTT
CCGCCCGTTTTTCGGCCACCGCTAACCTGTCTTTTAACCTGCTTTTAAACCAATATTTATAAACCTTGTT
TTTAACCAGGGCTGCGCCCTGTGCGCGTGACCGCGCACGCCGAAGGGGGGTGCCCCCCCTTCTCGAACCC
TCCCGGCCCGCTAACGCGGGCCTCCCATCCCCCCAGGGGCTGCGCCCCTCGGCCGCGAACGGCCTCACCC
CAAAAATGGCAGCCAAGCTGACCACTTCTGCGCTCGGCCCTTCCGGCTGGCTGGTTTATTGCTGATAAAT
CTGGAGCCGGTGAGCGTGGGTCTCGCGGTATCATTGCAGCACTGGGGCCAGATGGTAAGCCCTCCCGTAT
CGTAGTTATCTACACGACGGGGAGTCAGGCAACTATGGATGAACGAAATAGACAGATCGCTGAGATAGGT
GCCTCACTGATTAAGCATTGGTAACTGTCAGACCAAGTTTACTCATATATACTTTAGATTGATTTAAAAC
TTCATTTTTAATTTAAAAGGATCTAGGTGAAGATCCTTTTTGATAATCTCATGACCAAAATCCCTTAACG
TGAGTTTTCGTTCCACTGAGCGTCAGACCCCGTAGAAAAGATCAAAGGATCTTCTTGAGATCCTTTTTTC
TGCGCGTAATCTGCTGCTTGCAAACAAAAAAACCACCGCTACCAGCGGTGGTTTGTTTGCCGGATCAAGA
GCTACCAACTCTTTTTCCGAAGGTAACTGGCTTCAGCAGAGCGCAGATACCAAATACTGTTCTTCTAGTG
TAGCCGTAGTTAGGCCACCACTTCAAGAACTCTGTAGCACCGCCTACATACCTCGCTCTGCTAATCCTGT
TACCAGTGGCTGCTGCCAGTGGCGATAAGTCGTGTCTTACCGGGTTGGACTCAAGACGATAGTTACCGGA
TAAGGCGCAGCGGTCGGGCTGAACGGGGGGTTCGTGCACACAGCCCAGCTTGGAGCGAACGACCTACACC
GAACTGAGATACCTACAGCGTGAGCTATGAGAAAGCGCCACGCTTCCCGAAGGGAGAAAGGCGGACAGGT
ATCCGGTAAGCGGCAGGGTCGGAACAGGAGAGCGCACGAGGGAGCTTCCAGGGGGAAACGCCTGGTATCT
TTATAGTCCTGTCGGGTTTCGCCACCTCTGACTTGAGCGTCGATTTTTGTGATGCTCGTCAGGGGGGCGG
AGCCTATGGAAAAACGCCAGCAACGCGGCCTTTTTACGGTTCCTGGCCTTTTGCTGGCCTTTTGCTCACA
TGTTCTTTCCTGCGTTATCCCCTGATTCTGTGGATAACCGTATTACCGCCTTTGAGTGAGCTGATACCGC
TCGCCGCAGCCGAACGACCGAGCGCAGCGAGTCAGTGAGCGAGGAAGCGGAAGAGCGCCCAATACGCAAA
CCGCCTCTCCCCGCGCGTTGGCCGATTCATTAATGCAGCTGGCACGACAGGTTTCCCGACTGGAAAGCGG
GCAGTGAGCGCAACGCAATTAATGTGAGTTAGCTCACTCATTAGGCACCCCAGGCGAGCTGTTGACAATT
AATCATCGGCTCGTATAATGTGTGGTCACACAGGAAACAGAATTCTATGGCAAGTAGTGAAGACGTTATC
AAAGAGTTCATGCGTTTCAAAGTTCGTATGGAAGGTTCCGTTAACGGTCACGAGTTCGAAATCGAAGGTG
AAGGTGAAGGTCGTCCGTACGAAGGTACCCAGACCGCTAAACTGAAAGTTACCAAAGGTGGTCCGCTGCC
GTTCGCTTGGGACATCCTGTCCCCGCAGTTCCAGTACGGTTCCAAAGCTTACGTTAAACACCCGGCTGAC
ATCCCGGACTACCTGAAACTGTCCTTCCCGGAAGGTTTCAAATGGGAACGTGTTATGAACTTCGAAGACG
GTGGTGTTGTTACCGTTACCCAGGACTCCTCCCTGCAAGACGGTGAGTTCATCTACAAAGTTAAACTGCG
TGGTACCAACTTCCCGTCCGACGGTCCGGTTATGCAGAAAAAAACCATGGGTTGGGAAGCTTCCACCGAA
CGTATGTACCCGGAAGACGGTGCTCTGAAAGGTGAAATCAAAATGCGTCTGAAACTGAAAGACGGTGGTC
ACTACGACGCTGAAGTTAAAACCACCTACATGGCTAAAAAACCGGTTCAGCTGCCGGGTGCTTACAAAAC
CGACATCAAACTGGACATCACCTCCCACAACGAAGACTACACCATCGTTGAACAGTACGAACGTGCTGAA
GGTCGTCACTCCACCGGTGCTTAATAATTAAGCCAGCCCCGACACCCGCCAACACCCGCTGACGCGCCCT
GACGGGCTTGTCTGCTCCCGGCATCCGCTTACAGACAAGCTGTGACCGTCTCCGGGAGCTGCATGTGTCA
GAGGTTAGAAAAACTCATCGAGCATCAAATGAAACTGCAATTTATTCATATCAGGATTATCAATACCATA
TTTTTGAAAAAGCCGTTTCTGTAATGAAGGAGAAAACTCACCGAGGCAGTTCCATAGGATGGCAAGATCC
TGGTATCGGTCTGCGATTCCGACTCGTCCAACATCAATACAACCTATTAATTTCCCCTCGTCAAAAATAA
GGTTATCAAGTGAGAAATCACCATGAGTGACGACTGAATCCGGTGAGAATGGCAAAAGCTTATGCATTTC
TTTCCAGACTTGTTCAACAGGCCAGCCATTACGCTCGTCATCAAAATCACTCGCATCAACCAAACCGTTA
TTCATTCGTGATTGCGCCTGAGCGAGACGAAATACGCGATCGCTGTTAAAAGGACAATTACAAACAGGAA
TCGAATGCAACCGGCGCAGGAACACTGCCAGCGCATCAACAATATTTTCACCTGAATCAGGATATTCTTC
TAATACCTGGAATGCTGTTTTCCCGGGGATCGCAGTGGTGAGTAACCATGCATCATCAGGAGTACGGATA
AAATGCTTGATGGTCGGAAGAGGCATAAATTCCGTCAGCCAGTTTAGTCTGACCATCTCATCTGTAACAT
CATTGGCAACGCTACCTTTGCCATGTTTCAGAAACAACTCTGGCGCATCGGGCTTCCCATACAATCGATA
GATTGTCGCACCTGATTGCCCGACATTATCGCGAGCCCATTTATACCCATATAAATCAGCATCCATGTTG
GAATTTAATCGCGGCCTCGAGCAAGACGTTTCCCGTTGAATATGGCTCATAACACCCCTTGTATTACTGT
TTATGTAAGCAGACAGTTTTATTGTTCATGATGATATATTTTTATCTTGTGCAATGTAACATCAGAGATT
TTGAGACACAACGTGGCTTTCCCCCCCCCCCCTGCAGGTCCGACACGGGGATGGATGGCGTTCCCGATCA
TGGTCCTGCTTGCTTCGGGAGCGATACTGAGCGAAGCAAGTGCGTCGAGCAGTGCCCGCTTGTTCCTGAA
ATGCCAGTAAAGCGCTGGCTGCTGAACCCCCAGCCGGAACTGACCCCACAAGGCCCTAGCGTTTGCAATG
CACCAGGTCATCATTGACCCAGGCGTGTTCCACCAGGCCGCTGCCTCGCAACTCTTCGCAGGCTTCGCCG
ACCTGCTCGCGCCACTTCTTCACGCGGGTGGAATCCGATCCGCACATGAGGCGGAAGGTTTCCAGCTTGA
GCGGGTACGGCTCCCGGTGCGAGCTGAAATAGTCGAACATCCGTCGGGCCGTCGGCGACAGCTTGCGGTA
CTTCTCCCATATGAATTTCGTGTAGTGGTCGCCAGCAAACAGCACGACGATTTCCTCGTCGATCAGGACC
TGGCAACGGGACGTTTTCTTGCCACGGTCCAGGACGCGGAAGCGGTGCAGCAGCGACACCGATTCCAGGT
GCCCAACGCGGTCGGACGTGAAGCCCATCGCCGTCGCCTGTAGGCGCGACAGGCATTCCTCGGCCTTCGT
GTAATACCGGCCATTGATCGACCAGCCCAGGTCCTGGCAAAGCTCGTAGAACGTGAAGGTGATCGGCTCG
CCGATAGGGGTGCGCTTCGCGTACTCCAACACCTGCTGCCACACCAGTTCGTCATCGTCGGCCCGCAGCT
CGACGCCGGTGTAGGTGATCTTCACGTCCTTGTTGACGTGGAAAATGACCTTGTTTTGCAGCGCCTCGCG
CGGGATTTTCTTGTTGCGCGTGGTGAACAGGGCAGAGCGGGCCGTGTCGTTTGGCATCGCTCGCATCGTG
TCCGGCCACGGCGCAATATCGAACAAGGAAAGCTGCATTTCCTTGATCTGCTGCTTCGTGTGTTTCAGCA
ACGCGGCCTGCTTGGCCTCGCTGACCTGTTTTGCCAGGTCCTCGCCGGCGGTTTTTCGCTTCTTGGTCGT
CATAGTTCCTCGCGTGTCGATGGTCATCGACTTCGCCAAACCTGCCGCCTCCTGTTCGAGACGACGCGAA
CGCTCCACGGCGGCCGATGGCGCGGGCAGGGCAGGGGGAGCCAGTTGCACGCTGTCGCGCTCGATCTTGG
CCGTAGCTTGCTGGACCATCGAGCCGACGGACTGGAAGGTTTCGCGGGGCGCACGCATGACGGTGCGGCT
TGCGATGGTTTCGGCATCCTCGGCGGAAAACCCCGCGTCGATCAGTTCTTGCCTGTATGCCTTCCGGTCA
AACGTCCGATTCATTCACCCTCCTTGCGGGATTGCCCCGACTCACGCCGGGGCAATGTGCCCTTATTCCT
GATTTGACCCGCCTGGTGCCTTGGTGTCCAGATAATCCACCTTATCGGCAATGAAGTCGGTCCCGTAGAC
CGTCTGGCCGTCCTTCTCGTACTTGGTATTCCGAATCTTGCCCTGCACGAATACCAGCTCCGCGAAGTCG
CTCTTCTTGATGGAGCGCATGGGGACGTGCTTGGCAATCACGCGCACCCCCCGGCCGTTTTAGCGGCTAA
AAAAGTCATGGCTCTGCCCTCGGGCGGACCACGCCCATCATGACCTTGCCAAGCTCGTCCTGCTTCTCTT
CGATCTTCGCCAGCAGGGCGAGGATCGTGGCATCACCGAACCGCGCCGTGCGCGGGTCGTCGGTGAGCCA
GAGTTTCAGCAGGCCGCCCAGGCGGCCCAGGTCGCCATTGATGCGGGCCAGCTCGCGGACGTGCTCATAG
TCCACGACGCCCGTGATTTTGTAGCCCTGGCCGACGGCCAGCAGGTAGGCCTACAGGCTCATGCCGGCCG
CCGCCGCCTTTTCCTCAATCGCTCTTCGTTCGTCTGGAAGGCAGTACACCTTGATAGGTGGGCTGCCCTT
CCTGGTTGGCTTGGTTTCATCAGCCATCCGCTTGCCCTCATCTGTTACGCCGGCGGTAGCCGGCCAGCCT
CGCAGAGCAGGATTCCCGTTGAGCACCGCCAGGTGCGAATAAGGGACAGTGAAGAAGGAACACCCGCTCG
CGGGTGGGCCTACTTCACCTATCCTGCCCGGCTGACGCCGTTGGATACACCAAGGAAAGTCTACACGAAC
CCTTTGGCAAAATCCTGTATATCGTGCGAAAAAGGATGGATATACCGAAAAAATCGCTATAATGACCCCG
AAGCAGGGTTATGCAGCGGAAAAGATCCGTC
Features (pLannotate 1.2.2; 13 found; start..end, strand, type, name):
     11..642     +  rep_origin     oriV: incP origin of replication
    720..933     +  CDS            bla(M) (fragment): β-lactamase lacking the signal sequence; bla(M); allows cytosolic expression of β-lactamase
   1105..1692    +  rep_origin     ori: high-copy-number ColE1/pMB1/pBR322/pUC origin of replication
   1875..1967    +  CDS            lacI (fragment): lac repressor; lacI; The lac repressor binds to the lac operator to inhibit transcription in E. coli. This inhibition can be relieved by adding lactose or isopropyl-β-D-thiogalactopyranoside (IPTG).
   1980..2001    +  protein_bind   CAP binding site: CAP binding activates transcription in the presence of cAMP. E. coli catabolite activator protein
   2022..2050    +  promoter       tac promoter: strong E. coli promoter; hybrid between the trp and lac UV5 promoters
   2077..2751    +  CDS            mRFP1: mRFP1 is a basic (constitutively fluorescent) red fluorescent protein published in 2002, derived from Discosoma sp.. It is reported to be a somewhat slowly-maturing monomer with low acid sensitivity.
   2875..3690    -  CDS            KanR: aminoglycoside phosphotransferase; aph(3')-Ia; confers resistance to kanamycin in bacteria or G418 (Geneticin®) in eukaryotes
   3837..3956    -  CDS            tetR (fragment): TETR1_ECOLX - Experimental evidence at protein level: Swiss-Prot protein existence level 1. TetR is the repressor of the tetracycline resistance element; its N-terminal region forms a helix-turn-helix structure and binds DNA. Binding of tetracycline to TetR reduces the repressor affinity for the tetracycline resistance gene (tetA) promoter operator sites. From Escherichia coli.
   3976..5124    -  CDS            trfA: trans-acting replication protein that binds to and activates oriV
   5254..5358    -  CDS            traI (fragment): TRAI6_ECOLX - Experimental evidence at protein level: Swiss-Prot protein existence level 1. The initiation process of transfer DNA synthesis requires the interaction of at least three plasmid-specific components (TraH, I, and J) at the transfer origin resulting in the assembly of a specialised nucleoprotein complex - the relaxosome. Site- and strand-specific cleavage at the transfer origin is dependent on TraI and TraJ. From Escherichia coli.
   5396..5767    -  CDS            traJ: oriT-recognizing protein; traJ
   5800..5909    -  oriT           oriT: incP origin of transfer
