[The description below was written by a language model from this plasmid's Addgene catalogue record and pLannotate feature annotations shown in this document.]
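Description:
pJM105 is a roughly 6 kb broad-host-range bacterial expression plasmid built on the pCM66T backbone, in which the tac promoter drives a red fluorescent protein reporter. The backbone carries two replication systems. A high-copy ColE1/pUC-type origin supports routine propagation in E. coli. The IncP oriV, together with the trfA gene encoding its trans-acting initiator protein, allows replication in a wide range of Gram-negative hosts. An IncP origin of transfer (oriT) with traJ and a remnant of traI makes the plasmid mobilizable by conjugation when the remaining transfer functions are supplied by a helper. Selection is by kanamycin through an aminoglycoside phosphotransferase gene. Short fragments of bla, lacI and tetR are also annotated, but these appear to be non-functional leftovers of the vector's construction history. With only a lacI fragment present, the plasmid itself does not seem to encode a working lac repressor.

The payload, inserted by Gibson assembly, is mRFP1 (the BioBrick part BBa_E1010, also called maxRFP), placed just downstream of the tac promoter, a strong hybrid of the trp and lac UV5 promoters. A CAP binding site lies immediately upstream. The plasmid belongs to a series of otherwise matched RFP reporter constructs used to compare promoters of differing strength in Methylovorus glucosetrophus SIP3-4, a methylotroph that uses the ribulose monophosphate cycle. The series also includes an empty vector, a promoterless RFP control, and versions driven by native Hps promoters or by pTrc. Red fluorescence from pJM105 therefore reports tac promoter activity in this host. The construct also serves as a starting point for synthetic biology work in methylotrophs.
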