Addgene plasmid #74746: pJM105: pTac RFP on pCM66T
Purpose: pCM66T with promoter pTac driving RFP expression (maxRFP = BBa_E1010)
Depositing lab: Mary Lidstrom. Depositing organization: University of Washington.
Backbone
  Vector backbone: pCM66T (Addgene #74738)
  Backbone size w/o insert (bp): 5316
  Total vector size (bp): 6052
  Vector type: Bacterial Expression, Synthetic Biology
Growth in bacteria
  Bacterial resistance: Kanamycin, 50 μg/mL
  Growth temperature: 37°C
  Growth strain: DH5alpha
  Copy number: High Copy
Gene/Insert
  Gene/Insert name: RFP (BioBrick part number BBa_E1010) (alt name: maxRFP, mRFP)
  Insert size (bp): 736
  Promoter: pTac
  Cloning method: Gibson Cloning
  Sequencing primers: 5′ cgattcattaatgcagctggcac; 3′ cctctgacacatgcagctccc
Terms and licenses: Academic/Nonprofit Terms; Industry Terms: Not Available to Industry
Depositor comments: One of a series of plasmids with promoters of differing strengths in Methylovorous glucosetrophus SIP3-4, a RuMP cycle methylotroph: Addgene # 74738: empty vector, made from pCM66. Addgene # 74739: pJM100: no-promoter RFP control. Made from pCM66D (AddGene #74738) Addgene # 74740: pJM101: pHps1 RFP on pCM66T Addgene # 74741: pJM102: pHps2 RFP on pCM66T Addgene # 74744: pJM103: 150bp Hps2 RFP on pCM66T Addgene # 74745: pJM104: pTrc RFP on pCM66T Addgene # 74746: pJM105: pTac RFP on pCM66T Backbone is similar backbone to pAWP78 (AddGene plasmid 61263)
How to cite: pJM105: pTac RFP on pCM66T was a gift from Mary Lidstrom (Addgene plasmid # 74746 ; http://n2t.net/addgene:74746 ; RRID:Addgene_74746)
