>Addgene plasmid #74746 | pJM105: pTac RFP on pCM66T | addgene partial sequence | sequence record 146954 | pALEX-Seq2 5'-GTGCCTCACTGATTAAGCATTG-3'
TTTACTCATATATACTTTAGATTGATTTAAAACTTCATTTTTAATTTAAAAGGATCTAGGTGAAGATCCT
TTTTGATAATCTCATGACCAAAATCCCTTAACGTGAGTTTTCGTTCCACTGAGCGTCAGACCCCGTAGAA
AAGATCAAAGGATCTTCTTGAGATCCTTTTTTCTGCGCGTAATCTGCTGCTTGCAAACAAAAAAACCACC
GCTACCAGCGGTGGTTTGTTTGCCGGATCAAGAGCTACCAACTCTTTTTCCGAAGGTAACTGGCTTCAGC
AGAGCGCAGATACCAAATACTGTTCTTCTAGTGTAGCCGTAGTTAGGCCACCACTTCAAGAACTCTGTAG
CACCGCCTACATACCTCGCTCTGCTAATCCTGTTACCAGTGGCTGCTGCCAGTGGCGATAAGTCGTGTCT
TACCGGGTTGGACTCAAGACGATAGTTACCGGATAAGGCGCAGCGGTCGGGCTGAACGGGGGGTTCGTGC
ACACAGCCCAGCTTGGAGCGAACGACCTACACCGAACTGAGATACCTACAGCGTGAGCTATGAGAAAGCG
CCACGCTTCCCGAAGGGAGAAAGGCGGACAGGTATCCGGTAAGCGGCAGGGTCGGAACAGGAGAGCGCAC
GAGGGAGCTTCCAGGGGGAAACGCCTGGTATCTTTATAGTCCTGTCGGGTTTCGCCACCTCTGACTTGAG
CGTCGATTTTTGTGATGCTCGTCAGGGGGGCGGAGCCTATGGAAAAACGCCAGCAACGCGGCCTTTTTAC
GGTTCCTGGCCTTTTGCTGGCCTTTTGCTCACATGTTCTTTCCTGCGTTATCCCCTGATTCTGTGGATAA
CCGTATTACCGCCTTTGAGTGAGCTGATACCGCTCGCCGCAGCCGAACGACCGAGCGCA
