>Addgene plasmid #74746 | pJM105: pTac RFP on pCM66T | addgene partial sequence | sequence record 146956 | KanR2-F 5'-GAACTGCCTCGGTGAGTTTT-3'
TTTTTCAAAAATATGGTATTGATAATCCTGATATGAATAAATTGCAGTTTCATTTGATGCTCGATGAGTT
TTTCTAACCTCTGACACATGCAGCTCCCGGAGACGGTCACAGCTTGTCTGTAAGCGGATGCCGGGAGCAG
ACAAGCCCGTCAGGGCGCGTCAGCGGGTGTTGGCGGGTGTCGGGGCTGGCTTAATTATTAAGCACCGGTG
GAGTGACGACCTTCAGCACGTTCGTACTGTTCAACGATGGTGTAGTCTTCGTTGTGGGAGGTGATGTCCA
GTTTGATGTCGGTTTTGTAAGCACCCGGCAGCTGAACCGGTTTTTTAGCCATGTAGGTGGTTTTAACTTC
AGCGTCGTAGTGACCACCGTCTTTCAGTTTCAGACGCATTTTGATTTCACCTTTCAGAGCACCGTCTTCC
GGGTACATACGTTCGGTGGAAGCTTCCCAACCCATGGTTTTTTTCTGCATAACCGGACCGTCGGACGGGA
AGTTGGTACCACGCAGTTTAACTTTGTAGATGAACTCACCGTCTTGCAGGGAGGAGTCCTGGGTAACGGT
AACAACACCACCGTCTTCGAAGTTCATAACACGTTCCCATTTGAAACCTTCCGGGAAGGACAGTTTCAGG
TAGTCCGGGATGTCAGCCGGGTGTTTAACGTAAGCTTTGGAACCGTACTGGAACTGCGGGGACAGGATGT
CCCAAGCGAACGGCAGCGGACCACCTTTGGTAACTTTCAGTTTAGCGGTCTGGGTACCTTCGTACGGACG
ACCTTCACCTTCACCTTCGATTTCGAACTCGTGACCGTTAACGGAACCTTCCATACGAACTTTGAAACGC
ATGAACTCTTTGATAACGTCTTCACTACTTGCCATAGAATTCTGTTTCCTGTGTGACCACACATTATACG
AGCCGATGATTAATTGTCAACAGCTCGCCTGGGGTGCCTAATGAGTGAGCTAACTCACATTAATTGCGTT
GCGCTCACTGCCCGCTTTCCAGTCGGGAAACCTGTCGTGCCAGCTGCATTAATGAATCGGCCAACGCGCG
GGGAGAGGCGGTTTGCGTATTGGGCGCTCTTCCGCTTCCTCGCTCACTGACTCGCTGCGCTCGGTCGTTC
GGCTGCGGCGAGCGGTATCAGCT
